>Addgene plasmid #166406 | pWZL N-Myc-hPOT1_IRES_hygro | addgene full sequence | sequence record 330939 | Addgene NGS Result
CTGAATATGGGCCAAACAGGATATCTGTGGTAAGCAGTTCCTGCCCCGGCTCAGGGCCAAGAACAGATGG
AACAGCTGAATATGGGCCAAACAGGATATCTGTGGTAAGCAGTTCCTGCCCCGGCTCAGGGCCAAGAACA
GATGGTCCCCAGATGCGGTCCAGCCCTCAGCAGTTTCTAGAGAACCATCAGATGTTTCCAGGGTGCCCCA
AGGACCTGAAATGACCCTGTGCCTTATTTGAACTAACCAATCAGTTCGCTTCTCGCTTCTGTTCGCGCGC
TTCTGCTCCCCGAGCTCAATAAAAGAGCCCACAACCCCTCACTCGGGGCGCCAGTCCTCCGATTGACTGA
GTCGCCCGGGTACCCGTGTATCCAATAAACCCTCTTGCAGTTGCATCCGACTTGTGGTCTCGCTGTTCCT
TGGGAGGGTCTCCTCTGAGTGATTGACTACCCGTCAGCGGGGGTCTTTCATTTGGGGGCTCGTCCGGGAT
CGGGAGACCCCTGCCCAGGGACCACCGACCCACCACCGGGAGGCAAGCTGGCCAGCAACTTATCTGTGTC
TGTCCGATTGTCTAGTGTCTATGACTGATTTTATGCGCCTGCGTCGGTACTAGTTAGCTAACTAGCTCTG
TATCTGGCGGACCCGTGGTGGAACTGACGAGTTCTGAACACCCGGCCGCAACCCTGGGAGACGTCCCAGG
GACTTTGGGGGCCGTTTTTGTGGCCCGACCTGAGGAAGGGAGTCGATGTGGAATCCGACCCCGTCAGGAT
ATGTGGTTCTGGTAGGAGACGAGAACCTAAAACAGTTCCCGCCTCCGTCTGAATTTTTGCTTTCGGTTTG
GAACCGAAGCCGCGCGTCTTGTCTGCTGCAGCGCTGCAGCATCGTTCTGTGTTGTCTCTGTCTGACTGTG
TTTCTGTATTTGTCTGAAAATTAGGGCCAGACTGTTACCACTCCCTTAAGTTTGACCTTAGGTCACTGGA
AAGATGTCGAGCGGATCGCTCACAACCAGTCGGTAGATGTCAAGAAGAGACGTTGGGTTACCTTCTGCTC
TGCAGAATGGCCAACCTTTAACGTCGGATGGCCGCGAGACGGCACCTTTAACCGAGACCTCATCACCCAG
GTTAAGATCAAGGTCTTTTCACCTGGCCCGCATGGACACCCAGACCAGGTCCCCTACATCGTGACCTGGG
AAGCCTTGGCTTTTGACCCCCCTCCCTGGGTCAAGCCCTTTGTACACCCTAAGCCTCCGCCTCCTCTTCC
TCCATCCGCCCCGTCTCTCCCCCTTGAACCTCCTCGTTCGACCCCGCCTCGATCCTCCCTTTATCCAGCC
CTCACTCCTTCTCTAGGCGCCGGCCGGATCAGCCACCATGGAACAAAAGTTGATTTCTGAAGAAGATTTG
TTAAGAAAGAGAGGATCCTTGGTTCCAGCAACAAATTATATATATACACCCCTGAATCAACTTAAGGGTG
GTACAATTGTCAATGTCTATGGTGTTGTGAAGTTCTTTAAGCCCCCATATCTAAGCAAAGGAACTGATTA
TTGCTCAGTTGTAACTATTGTGGACCAGACAAATGTAAAACTAACTTGCCTGCTCTTTAGTGGAAACTAT
GAAGCCCTTCCAATAATTTATAAAAATGGAGATATTGTTCGCTTTCACAGGCTGAAGATTCAAGTATATA
AAAAGGAGACTCAGGGTATCACCAGCTCTGGCTTTGCATCTTTGACGTTTGAGGGAACTTTGGGAGCCCC
TATCATACCTCGCACTTCAAGCAAGTATTTTAACTTCACTACTGAGGACCACAAAATGGTAGAAGCCTTA
CGTGTTTGGGCATCTACTCATATGTCACCGTCTTGGACATTACTAAAATTGTGTGATGTTCAGCCAATGC
AGTATTTTGACCTGACTTGTCAGCTCTTGGGCAAAGCAGAAGTGGACGGAGCATCATTTCTTCTAAAGGT
ATGGGATGGCACCAGGACACCATTTCCATCTTGGAGAGTCTTAATACAAGACCTTGTTCTTGAAGGTGAT
TTAAGTCACATCCATCGGCTACAAAATCTGACAATAGACATTTTAGTCTACGATAACCATGTTCATGTGG
CAAGATCTCTGAAGGTTGGAAGCTTTCTTAGAATCTATAGCCTTCATACCAAACTTCAATCAATGAATTC
AGAGAATCAGACAATGTTAAGTTTAGAGTTTCATCTTCATGGAGGTACCAGTTACGGTCGGGGAATCAGG
GTCTTGCCAGAAAGTAACTCTGATGTGGATCAACTGAAAAAGGATTTAGAATCTGCAAATTTGACAGCCA
ATCAGCATTCAGATGTTATCTGTCAATCAGAACCTGACGACAGCTTTCCAAGCTCTGGATCAGTATCATT
ATACGAGGTAGAAAGATGTCAACAGCTATCTGCTACAATACTTACAGATCATCAGTATTTGGAGAGGACA
CCACTATGTGCCATTTTGAAACAAAAAGCTCCTCAACAATACCGCATCCGAGCAAAATTGAGGTCATATA
AGCCCAGAAGACTATTTCAGTCTGTTAAACTTCATTGCCCTAAATGTCATTTGCTGCAAGAAGTTCCACA
TGAGGGCGATTTGGATATAATTTTTCAGGATGGTGCAACTAAAACCCCAGATGTCAAGCTACAAAATACA
TCATTATATGATTCAAAAATCTGGACCACTAAAAATCAAAAAGGACGAAAAGTAGCAGTTCATTTTGTGA
AAAATAATGGTATTCTCCCGCTTTCAAATGAATGTCTACTTTTGATAGAAGGAGGTACACTCAGTGAAAT
TTGCAAACTCTCGAACAAGTTTAATAGTGTAATTCCTGTGAGATCTGGCCACGAAGACCTGGAACTTTTG
GACCTTTCAGCACCATTTCTTATACAAGGAACAATACATCACTATGGATGTAAACAGTGTTCTAGTTTGA
GATCCATACAAAATCTAAATTCCCTGGTTGATAAAACATCGTGGATTCCTTCTTCTGTGGCAGAAGCACT
GGGTATTGTACCCCTCCAATATGTGTTTGTTATGACCTTTACACTTGATGATGGAACAGGAGTACTAGAA
GCCTATCTCATGGATTCTGACAAATTCTTCCAGATTCCAGCATCAGAAGTTCTGATGGATGATGACCTTC
AGAAAAGTGTGGATATGATCATGGATATGTTTTGTCCTCCAGGAATAAAAATTGATGCATATCCGTGGTT
GGAATGCTTCATCAAGTCATACAATGTCACAAATGGAACAGATAATCAAATTTGCTATCAGATTTTTGAC
ACCACAGTTGCAGAAGATGTAATCTAACTCGACCAATTCCGGTTATTTTCCACCATATTGCCGTCTTTTG
GCAATGTGAGGGCCCGGAAACCTGGCCCTGTCTTCTTGACGAGCATTCCTAGGGGTCTTTCCCCTCTCGC
CAAAGGAATGCAAGGTCTGTTGAATGTCGTGAAGGAAGCAGTTCCTCTGGAAGCTTCTTGAAGACAAACA
ACGTCTGTAGCGACCCTTTGCAGGCAGCGGAACCCCCCACCTGGCGACAGGTGCCTCTGCGGCCAAAAGC
CACGTGTATAAGATACACCTGCAAAGGCGGCACAACCCCAGTGCCACGTTGTGAGTTGGATAGTTGTGGA
AAGAGTCAAATGGCTCTCCTCAAGCGTATTCAACAAGGGGCTGAAGGATGCCCAGAAGGTACCCCATTGT
ATGGGATCTGATCTGGGGCCTCGGTGCACATGCTTTACATGTGTTTAGTCGAGGTTAAAAAACGTCTAGG
CCCCCCGAACCACGGGGACGTGGTTTTCCTTTGAAAAACACGATGATAATACCATGAAAAAGCCTGAACT
CACCGCGACGTCTGTCGAGAAGTTTCTGATCGAAAAGTTCGACAGCGTCTCCGACCTGATGCAGCTCTCG
GAGGGCGAAGAATCTCGTGCTTTCAGCTTCGATGTAGGAGGGCGTGGATATGTCCTGCGGGTAAATAGCT
GCGCCGATGGTTTCTACAAAGATCGTTATGTTTATCGGCACTTTGCATCGGCCGCGCTCCCGATTCCGGA
AGTGCTTGACATTGGGGAATTTAGCGAGAGCCTGACCTATTGCATCTCCCGCCGTGCACAGGGTGTCACG
TTGCAAGACCTGCCTGAAACCGAACTGCCCGCTGTTCTGCAGCCGGTCGCGGAGGCCATGGATGCGATCG
CTGCGGCCGATCTTAGCCAGACGAGCGGGTTCGGCCCATTCGGACCGCAAGGAATCGGTCAATACACTAC
ATGGCGTGATTTCATATGCGCGATTGCTGATCCCCATGTGTATCACTGGCAAACTGTGATGGACGACACC
GTCAGTGCGTCCGTCGCGCAGGCTCTCGATGAGCTGATGCTTTGGGCCGAGGACTGCCCCGAAGTCCGGC
ACCTCGTGCACGCGGATTTCGGCTCCAACAATGTCCTGACGGACAATGGCCGCATAACAGCGGTCATTGA
CTGGAGCGAGGCGATGTTCGGGGATTCCCAATACGAGGTCGCCAACATCTTCTTCTGGAGGCCGTGGTTG
GCTTGTATGGAGCAGCAGACGCGCTACTTCGAGCGGAGGCATCCGGAGCTTGCAGGATCGCCGCGGCTCC
GGGCGTATATGCTCCGCATTGGTCTTGACCAACTCTATCAGAGCTTGGTTGACGGCAATTTCGATGATGC
AGCTTGGGCGCAGGGTCGATGCGACGCAATCGTCCGATCCGGAGCCGGGACTGTCGGGCGTACACAAATC
GCCCGCAGAAGCGCGGCCGTCTGGACCGATGGCTGTGTAGAAGTACTCGCCGATAGTGGAAACCGACGCC
CCAGCACTCGTCCGAGGGCAAAGGAATAGAGTAGATGCCGACCGGGATCTATCGATAAAATAAAAGATTT
TATTTAGTCTCCAGAAAAAGGGGGGAATGAAAGACCCCACCTGTAGGTTTGGCAAGCTAGCTTAAGTAAC
GCCATTTTGCAAGGCATGGAAAAATACATAACTGAGAATAGAGAAGTTCAGATCAAGGTCAGGAACAGAT
GGAACAGCTGAATATGGGCCAAACAGGATATCTGTGGTAAGCAGTTCCTGCCCCGGCTCAGGGCCAAGAA
CAGATGGAACAGCTGAATATGGGCCAAACAGGATATCTGTGGTAAGCAGTTCCTGCCCCGGCTCAGGGCC
AAGAACAGATGGTCCCCAGATGCGGTCCAGCCCTCAGCAGTTTCTAGAGAACCATCAGATGTTTCCAGGG
TGCCCCAAGGACCTGAAATGACCCTGTGCCTTATTTGAACTAACCAATCAGTTCGCTTCTCGCTTCTGTT
CGCGCGCTTCTGCTCCCCGAGCTCAATAAAAGAGCCCACAACCCCTCACTCGGGGCGCCAGTCCTCCGAT
TGACTGAGTCGCCCGGGTACCCGTGTATCCAATAAACCCTCTTGCAGTTGCATCCGACTTGTGGTCTCGC
TGTTCCTTGGGAGGGTCTCCTCTGAGTGATTGACTACCCGTCAGCGGGGGTCTTTCACATGCAGCATGTA
TCAAAATTAATTTGGTTTTTTTTCTTAAGTATTTACATTAAATGGCCATAGTTGCATTAATGAATCGGCC
AACGCGCGGGGAGAGGCGGTTTGCGTATTGGGCGCTCTTCCGCTTCCTCGCTCACTGACTCGCTGCGCTC
GGTCGTTCGGCTGCGGCGAGCGGTATCAGCTCACTCAAAGGCGGTAATACGGTTATCCACAGAATCAGGG
GATAACGCAGGAAAGAACATGTGAGCAAAAGGCCAGCAAAAGGCCAGGAACCGTAAAAAGGCCGCGTTGC
TGGCGTTTTTCCATAGGCTCCGCCCCCCTGACGAGCATCACAAAAATCGACGCTCAAGTCAGAGGTGGCG
AAACCCGACAGGACTATAAAGATACCAGGCGTTTCCCCCTGGAAGCTCCCTCGTGCGCTCTCCTGTTCCG
ACCCTGCCGCTTACCGGATACCTGTCCGCCTTTCTCCCTTCGGGAAGCGTGGCGCTTTCTCATAGCTCAC
GCTGTAGGTATCTCAGTTCGGTGTAGGTCGTTCGCTCCAAGCTGGGCTGTGTGCACGAACCCCCCGTTCA
GCCCGACCGCTGCGCCTTATCCGGTAACTATCGTCTTGAGTCCAACCCGGTAAGACACGACTTATCGCCA
CTGGCAGCAGCCACTGGTAACAGGATTAGCAGAGCGAGGTATGTAGGCGGTGCTACAGAGTTCTTGAAGT
GGTGGCCTAACTACGGCTACACTAGAAGAACAGTATTTGGTATCTGCGCTCTGCTGAAGCCAGTTACCTT
CGGAAAAAGAGTTGGTAGCTCTTGATCCGGCAAACAAACCACCGCTGGTAGCGGTGGTTTTTTTGTTTGC
AAGCAGCAGATTACGCGCAGAAAAAAAGGATCTCAAGAAGATCCTTTGATCTTTTCTACGGGGTCTGACG
CTCAGTGGAACGAAAACTCACGTTAAGGGATTTTGGTCATGAGATTATCAAAAAGGATCTTCACCTAGAT
CCTTTTGCGGCCGCAAATCAATCTAAAGTATATATGAGTAAACTTGGTCTGACAGTTACCAATGCTTAAT
CAGTGAGGCACCTATCTCAGCGATCTGTCTATTTCGTTCATCCATAGTTGCCTGACTCCCCGTCGTGTAG
ATAACTACGATACGGGAGGGCTTACCATCTGGCCCCAGTGCTGCAATGATACCGCGAGACCCACGCTCAC
CGGCTCCAGATTTATCAGCAATAAACCAGCCAGCCGGAAGGGCCGAGCGCAGAAGTGGTCCTGCAACTTT
ATCCGCCTCCATCCAGTCTATTAATTGTTGCCGGGAAGCTAGAGTAAGTAGTTCGCCAGTTAATAGTTTG
CGCAACGTTGTTGCCATTGCTACAGGCATCGTGGTGTCACGCTCGTCGTTTGGTATGGCTTCATTCAGCT
CCGGTTCCCAACGATCAAGGCGAGTTACATGATCCCCCATGTTGTGCAAAAAAGCGGTTAGCTCCTTCGG
TCCTCCGATCGTTGTCAGAAGTAAGTTGGCCGCAGTGTTATCACTCATGGTTATGGCAGCACTGCATAAT
TCTCTTACTGTCATGCCATCCGTAAGATGCTTTTCTGTGACTGGTGAGTACTCAACCAAGTCATTCTGAG
AATAGTGTATGCGGCGACCGAGTTGCTCTTGCCCGGCGTCAATACGGGATAATACCGCGCCACATAGCAG
AACTTTAAAAGTGCTCATCATTGGAAAACGTTCTTCGGGGCGAAAACTCTCAAGGATCTTACCGCTGTTG
AGATCCAGTTCGATGTAACCCACTCGTGCACCCAACTGATCTTCAGCATCTTTTACTTTCACCAGCGTTT
CTGGGTGAGCAAAAACAGGAAGGCAAAATGCCGCAAAAAAGGGAATAAGGGCGACACGGAAATGTTGAAT
ACTCATACTCTTCCTTTTTCAATATTATTGAAGCATTTATCAGGGTTATTGTCTCATGAGCGGATACATA
TTTGAATGTATTTAGAAAAATAAACAAATAGGGGTTCCGCGCACATTTCCCCGAAAAGTGCCACCTGCAG
C
Features (pLannotate 1.2.2; 13 found; start..end, strand, type, name):
      1..470     +  LTR            LTR: long terminal repeat from Moloney murine leukemia virus
    594..868     +  misc_feature   MESV Ψ (fragment): packaging signal of murine embryonic stem cell virus
    935..1351    +  CDS            gag (truncated): truncated Moloney murine leukemia virus (MMLV) gag gene lacking the start codon
   1369..1397    +  CDS            3xMyc (fragment): 3 tandem Myc epitope tags
   1416..3314    +  CDS            POT1: POTE1_HUMAN - Experimental evidence at protein level: Swiss-Prot protein existence level 1. Component of the telomerase ribonucleoprotein (RNP) complex that is essential for the replication of chromosome termini. Is a component of the double-stranded telomeric DNA-binding TRF1 complex which is involved in the regulation of telomere length by cis- inhibition of telomerase. Also acts as a single-stranded telomeric DNA- binding protein and thus may act as a downstream effector of the TRF1 complex and may transduce information about telomere maintenance and/or length to the telomere terminus. Comp
   3368..3829    +  misc_feature   IRES: internal ribosome entry site (IRES) of the encephalomyocarditis virus (EMCV)
   3834..4856    +  CDS            hph: KHYB_ECOLX - Experimental evidence at protein level: Swiss-Prot protein existence level 1. The aminoglycoside phosphotransferases achieve inactivation of their antibiotic substrates by phosphorylation. Only phosphorylates hygromycin and closely related compounds such as demethyl analogs and destomycin. From Escherichia coli.
   4926..5047    +  LTR            3' LTR (ΔU3) (fragment): self-inactivating 3' long terminal repeat (LTR) from Moloney murine leukemia virus
   5048..5517    +  LTR            LTR: long terminal repeat from Moloney murine leukemia virus
   5583..5635    -  CDS            lacI (fragment): lac repressor; lacI; The lac repressor binds to the lac operator to inhibit transcription in E. coli. This inhibition can be relieved by adding lactose or isopropyl-β-D-thiogalactopyranoside (IPTG).
   5818..6406    -  rep_origin     ori: high-copy-number ColE1/pMB1/pBR322/pUC origin of replication
   6566..7426    -  CDS            AmpR: β-lactamase; bla; confers resistance to ampicillin, carbenicillin, and related antibiotics
   7427..7531    -  promoter       AmpR promoter: bla
