[The description below was written by a language model from this plasmid's Addgene catalogue record and pLannotate feature annotations shown in this document.]
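Description:
pWZL N-Myc-hPOT1_IRES_hygro is a 7.6 kb Moloney murine leukemia virus-based retroviral vector for expressing Myc-tagged human POT1 in mammalian cells. The catalogue lists it simply as a mammalian expression plasmid. However, the feature table shows a gammaretroviral transfer vector layout, with MMLV long terminal repeats flanking the cargo, a Ψ packaging signal and a truncated gag segment lacking its start codon. The Ψ and gag elements together promote encapsidation of the vector RNA when viral proteins are supplied in trans by a packaging system. In bacteria the plasmid replicates from a high-copy ColE1/pUC-type origin and is selected through the β-lactamase gene, which confers ampicillin resistance and is driven by its own promoter. A short lacI fragment is also annotated and appears to be a backbone remnant.

No internal promoter is annotated, so expression presumably comes from the 5′ LTR. The LTR would produce a single bicistronic transcript. The first cistron is the roughly 1.9 kb human POT1 coding sequence, cloned between BamHI and EcoRI. It is fused at its N terminus to a backbone-encoded Myc epitope, which the annotation tool detects as a fragment of a 3xMyc tag. An EMCV internal ribosome entry site follows and directs translation of hph, the hygromycin phosphotransferase gene, so hygromycin resistance is linked to expression of the POT1 message. The region upstream of the 3′ LTR partially matches a ΔU3 element, but an LTR of the same length as the 5′ one follows it, so the record does not clearly indicate a self-inactivating design.

POT1 is the single-stranded telomeric DNA-binding protein involved in telomere maintenance and length regulation. The construct suits stable transduction and selection of cells expressing an epitope-tagged form of it, and the associated study examined replication stress arising from POT1 dysfunction at telomeres.
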