Addgene plasmid #166406: pWZL N-Myc-hPOT1_IRES_hygro
Purpose: express hPOT1 in mammalian cells
Depositing lab: Agnel Sfeir. Depositing organization: NYU Grossman School of Medicine. Publication: Replication stress conferred by POT1 dysfunction promotes telomere relocalization to the nuclear pore. Pinzaru AM, Kareh M, Lamm N, Lazzerini-Denchi E, Cesare AJ, Sfeir A. Genes Dev. 2020 Dec 1;34(23-24):1619-1636. doi: 10.1101/gad.337287.120. Epub 2020 Oct 29. PubMed 33122293.
Backbone
  Vector backbone: pWZL N-MYC
  Backbone size w/o insert (bp): 5665
  Total vector size (bp): 7561
  Vector type: Mammalian Expression
  Selectable markers: Hygromycin
Growth in bacteria
  Bacterial resistance: Ampicillin, 100 μg/mL
  Growth temperature: 37°C
  Growth strain: NEB Stable
  Copy number: Unknown
Gene/Insert
  Gene/Insert name: hPOT1 (alt names: POT1; CMM10, GLM9, HPOT1)
  Species: H. sapiens (human)
  Insert size (bp): 1896
  Entrez Gene: POT1 (a.k.a. CMM10, CRMCC3, GLM9, HPOT1, PFBMFT8, TPDS3)
  Tag / fusion protein: myc (N terminal on backbone)
  Cloning method: Restriction Enzyme; 5′ cloning site BamHI (unknown if destroyed); 3′ cloning site EcoRI (unknown if destroyed)
  Sequencing primers: 5′ CCTTTGTACACCCTAAGCCT; 3′ AATGCTCGTCAAGAAGAC
Terms and licenses: Academic/Nonprofit Terms; Industry Terms: Not Available to Industry
How to cite: pWZL N-Myc-hPOT1_IRES_hygro was a gift from Agnel Sfeir (Addgene plasmid # 166406 ; http://n2t.net/addgene:166406 ; RRID:Addgene_166406)
